>Addgene plasmid #200367 | pCFJ108 - pENTR221 - [cbr-unc-119(+)] | addgene full sequence | sequence record 396864 | Addgene NGS Result
ACCATGTAATACGACTCACTATAGGGGATATCAGCTGGATGGCAAATAATGATTTTATTTTGACTGATAG
TGACCTGTTCGTTGCAACAAATTGATAAGCAATGCTTTCTTATAATGCCAACTTTGTACAAGAAAGCTGG
GTTAATACGACTCACTAGTGGGCAGATCTTCGAATGCATCGCGCGCACCGTACGTCTCGAGGAATTCCTG
CAGGATATCTGGATCCACGAAGCTTCCCATGGTGACGTCACCGGTTCTAGATACCTAGGTGAGCTCTGGT
ACCCTCTAGTCAAGGCCTTAAGTGAGTCGTATTACGTAGCCCGGGCCTAGTTCTAGACATTCTCTAATGA
AAAAATCTTTCAGTTGAAATTGAAAATGAGTTAAAGTTGGAGTTTTTATTGAAAACAGATTTCCGTGTGA
TTAGTGTTTTTAGCGAGTGTGACAGGACAGCGAAAAAATATAGAAACAAGGGGGGAACTGAAAAGCTTAG
GAATGCATTGAACATGAGAAGGGGAAGGGGAAGGAACAAACTAGACAGGAATTATTGGAATTTAATCACA
TTTGGAGTTTTTTTTCTATTCGACAGAATAATTATCCAGAACATTTTTGTATTAAATATTTATGCATCAT
ATGAGTAGTCGGCTTTGTTGTGCATGACGAGTTTGTTATCGACGAAATAGAAGCTGTCAGAACGAGTCTC
GTTTGGATTGTTGATCATGTCGTCCACTGAAAAAGAGATTAGTCTTTTGAATTGTACTTTTTAGAATAAT
GACTCACTGAGTTGTTGAGAGAGTTGAGGGAACTCATAGATATGTTCACAGTTGTTTCGTGAATTCGGAA
TACAGAATCCGAATTCAAAGTCAAAACACTTCAGAAGGCGATCTTTGAAGAAGTGACGTTCGATCATTCG
GAAATGATGGATTGGGATGTCTCCTACTTTGAATTCCACAGTTGCTCCGACCGTTTTGAGTTTCAAAAAG
TTTGGAGCAAATCTATAACGCACGTATCTTGCCGACTCCTGTGGCGACTCATCATTCTCCTGATCGTTCT
CCGGTTTGGCGATCTCGAAAAGCACTTGCTCAGTGTCCAGATCACGGATTTGGAACTTGGTGAACTCGAT
GTTATAGATGTTCGCAGATGGGGAGCATAAGAATCCTAAATTTATGTTTTAAACTGAAATCCAAAGGGAG
CAAGATACCTTGAGTGATTCCCGGAAGTGCTAAAACGTCGTTCGGAGTGATTTGAGCTTTCTTCGCAAGC
TCCGATTCCGTTGTGATTCCTTGTTCGGTGCTTGGTGGTGGCCGTGGCATCTGGAAATATGGAAAAGTTC
AACAAAAAGAAAAGAGAAAAGAATGAAATCGGATATCAAGAGTTAGTTGAGCGGTTTCTCTAGTTTTCTG
AGTCTCACCTGCGACGGGAAGGTCGCCGAGCCGGGTGGAATCGATCGTTGTTGCTCGGCTTTCATATCGG
TTTGGTTGGAAGCGGCTGAAAACGGAAAGAAGTGGAAGAAGGAAAAGAGTGTGGTGTGACAGGAAAATGG
TAATTAGAGGGTGCCAAATAACCAGCTATATTTTGTTTTTTTTTGAAAACATTTTTAAAAAGAAAAATAC
GATAATGATATCAGATGGATTTCCGGAAAACTGGTATGAAAAATTTCAACCTTTTTGAGTACATGTAATC
AAAATACACTTTGTAAATTATCATTTTTATTGAAACTCCACCATTTTTCTATTTATAACGCTAATAATTT
GAAAAAGAAACCTATTGCGAACCGCGGGGTGAATCCCAAAAACGAATGCGTTTTGGTGGAGTGATTGATT
CGAATCGAAGAAGAAAAAGAAGAAGACGTGGAATAGAGAGCTCACTCTTAACCGAGCAGCACACACCGAC
AGAAAAAAAAATGAAATGAATGAGGGTCTTCTTCTTCTTCTTCTTCGAATGATTGACAGAAATGGGAAAA
AGAGGAAGATTGAGAAGGGAAAAAGGAAGGAGAAAAGAAGCAGAAGAAGACGTCAGAGAGGAGAGGAACG
AGCGGAAAAGCAGCGGGCGCAAGTCATAGAAGTAGCAGAGCTGGGGAGAAGAAGACACTATCCAAGAAAG
GAATGACGAGAGAGTATGCAAAGGGGTATAGGGTGCAGACAGAATAGGAACAGAATAACAGATGATGAGC
CAAGAAGAGTTGAAAAGGGCGATGAATTTGTCATGTAACTTAATTTGGGTCAATTTGAGCATGATGAATT
GAAATCATCCCTTGTTGGGAGTTAATAACCGGTTTGTTATCAGAAACCCTGTAATAGAAGGGCGCCCTAA
CTTTGAGCCAATTCATCCCGGTTTCTGTCAAATATATCAAAAAGTGGTCAACTGACAAATTGTTTTTGAT
ATTATAATAAACATTTTATCCGTTAACAATTTTCGAATACTTTTTACAAGGACTTGGATAAATTGGCTCA
AAGAGCCTGCTTTTTTGTACAAAGTTGGCATTATAAAAAAGCATTGCTCATCAATTTGTTGCAACGAACA
GGTCACTATCAGTCAAAATAAAATCATTATTTGGGGCCCGAGCTTAAGACTGGCCGTCGTTTTACAACGT
CGTGACTGGGAAAACATCCATGCTAGCGTTAACGCGAGAGTAGGGAACTGCCAGGCATCAAATAAAACGA
AAGGCTCAGTCGGAAGACTGGGCCTTTCGTTTTATCTGTTGTTTGTCGGTGAACGCTCTCCTGAGTAGGA
CAAATCCGCCGGGAGCGGATTTGAACGTTGTGAAGCAACGGCCCGGAGGGTGGCGGGCAGGACGCCCGCC
ATAAACTGCCAGGCATCAAACTAAGCAGAAGGCCATCCTGACGGATGGCCTTTTTGCGTTTCTACAAACT
CTTCCTGGCTAGCGGTACGCGTATTAATTGCGTTGCGCTCACTGCCCGCTTTCCAGTCGGGAAACCTGTC
GTGCCAGCTGCATTAATGAATCGGCCAACGCGCGGGGAGAGGCGGTTTGCGTATTGGGCGCTCTTCCGCT
TCCTCGCTCACTGACTCGCTGCGCTCGGTCGTTCGGCTGCGGCGAGCGGTATCAGCTCACTCAAAGGCGG
TAATACGGTTATCCACAGAATCAGGGGATAACGCAGGAAAGAACATGTGAGCAAAAGGCCAGCAAAAGGC
CAGGAACCGTAAAAAGGCCGCGTTGCTGGCGTTTTTCCATAGGCTCCGCCCCCCTGACGAGCATCACAAA
AATCGACGCTCAAGTCAGAGGTGGCGAAACCCGACAGGACTATAAAGATACCAGGCGTTTCCCCCTGGAA
GCTCCCTCGTGCGCTCTCCTGTTCCGACCCTGCCGCTTACCGGATACCTGTCCGCCTTTCTCCCTTCGGG
AAGCGTGGCGCTTTCTCATAGCTCACGCTGTAGGTATCTCAGTTCGGTGTAGGTCGTTCGCTCCAAGCTG
GGCTGTGTGCACGAACCCCCCGTTCAGCCCGACCGCTGCGCCTTATCCGGTAACTATCGTCTTGAGTCCA
ACCCGGTAAGACACGACTTATCGCCACTGGCAGCAGCCACTGGTAACAGGATTAGCAGAGCGAGGTATGT
AGGCGGTGCTACAGAGTTCTTGAAGTGGTGGCCTAACTACGGCTACACTAGAAGAACAGTATTTGGTATC
TGCGCTCTGCTGAAGCCAGTTACCTTCGGAAAAAGAGTTGGTAGCTCTTGATCCGGCAAACAAACCACCG
CTGGTAGCGGTGGTTTTTTTGTTTGCAAGCAGCAGATTACGCGCAGAAAAAAAGGATCTCAAGAAGATCC
TTTGATCTTTTCTACGGGGTCTGACGCTCAGTGGAACGACGCGTAACTCACGTTAAGGGATTTTGGTCAT
GAGCTTGCGCCGTCCCGTCAAGTCAGCGTAATGCTCTGCCAGTGTTACAACCAATTAACCAATTCTGATT
AGAAAAACTCATCGAGCATCAAATGAAACTGCAATTTATTCATATCAGGATTATCAATACCATATTTTTG
AAAAAGCCGTTTCTGTAATGAAGGAGAAAACTCACCGAGGCAGTTCCATAGGATGGCAAGATCCTGGTAT
CGGTCTGCGATTCCGACTCGTCCAACATCAATACAACCTATTAATTTCCCCTCGTCAAAAATAAGGTTAT
CAAGTGAGAAATCACCATGAGTGACGACTGAATCCGGTGAGAATGGCAAAAGTTTATGCATTTCTTTCCA
GACTTGTTCAACAGGCCAGCCATTACGCTCGTCATCAAAATCACTCGCATCAACCAAACCGTTATTCATT
CGTGATTGCGCCTGAGCGAGACGAAATACGCGATCGCTGTTAAAAGGACAATTACAAACAGGAATCGAAT
GCAACCGGCGCAGGAACACTGCCAGCGCATCAACAATATTTTCACCTGAATCAGGATATTCTTCTAATAC
CTGGAATGCTGTTTTTCCGGGGATCGCAGTGGTGAGTAACCATGCATCATCAGGAGTACGGATAAAATGC
TTGATGGTCGGAAGAGGCATAAATTCCGTCAGCCAGTTTAGTCTGACCATCTCATCTGTAACATCATTGG
CAACGCTACCTTTGCCATGTTTCAGAAACAACTCTGGCGCATCGGGCTTCCCATACAAGCGATAGATTGT
CGCACCTGATTGCCCGACATTATCGCGAGCCCATTTATACCCATATAAATCAGCATCCATGTTGGAATTT
AATCGCGGCCTCGACGTTTCCCGTTGAATATGGCTCATAACACCCCTTGTATTACTGTTTATGTAAGCAG
ACAGTTTTATTGTTCATGATGATATATTTTTATCTTGTGCAATGTAACATCAGAGATTTTGAGACACGGG
CCAGAGCTGCCAGGAAACAGCTATG
Features (pLannotate 1.2.2; 11 found; start..end, strand, type, name):
      7..25      +  promoter       T7 promoter: promoter for bacteriophage T7 RNA polymerase
     43..142     +  protein_bind   attL2: mutant version of attL; recombination site for the Gateway® LR reaction LR Clonase™
    623..1465    -  CDS            unc-119: UN119_CAEEL - Experimental evidence at protein level: Swiss-Prot protein existence level 1. Myristoyl-binding protein that acts as a cargo adapter: specifically binds the myristoyl moiety of a subset of N-terminally myristoylated proteins and is required for their localization. Plays a key role in ciliary membrane localization of proteins. Required for the establishment or function of the nervous system. From Caenorhabditis elegans.
   1576..1593    +  misc_feature   P element 5' end (fragment): No description available
   2454..2553    -  protein_bind   attL1: mutant version of attL; recombination site for the Gateway® LR reaction LR Clonase™
   2569..2605    +  CDS            lacZα (fragment): LacZα fragment of β-galactosidase; lacZ fragment
   2652..2695    -  terminator     rrnB T1 terminator: Escherichia coli rrnB; transcription terminator T1 from the E. coli rrnB gene
   2827..2854    +  terminator     rrnB T2 terminator: transcription terminator T2 from the E. coli rrnB gene
   2909..3001    -  CDS            lacI (fragment): lac repressor; lacI; The lac repressor binds to the lac operator to inhibit transcription in E. coli. This inhibition can be relieved by adding lactose or isopropyl-β-D-thiogalactopyranoside (IPTG).
   3184..3772    -  rep_origin     ori: high-copy-number ColE1/pMB1/pBR322/pUC origin of replication
   3919..4728    -  CDS            KanR: aminoglycoside phosphotransferase; aph(3')-Ia; confers resistance to kanamycin in bacteria or G418 (Geneticin®) in eukaryotes
