[The description below was written by a language model from this plasmid's Addgene catalogue record and pLannotate feature annotations shown in this document.]
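Description:
pCFJ108 is a Gateway entry clone built in the pDONR221 backbone and catalogued as a worm expression vector. It is about 4.9 kb and is maintained in E. coli at high copy through a ColE1/pUC-type origin, with selection by a kanamycin resistance gene (aminoglycoside phosphotransferase). The backbone also contributes rrnB T1 and T2 terminators, which insulate the cloning region from read-through transcription, and a T7 promoter next to the insert. Short matches annotated as lacZα, lacI and a P element end are only fragments and probably have no functional significance.

The insert lies between attL1 and attL2, the sites left after a BP reaction, so it could be moved into a compatible destination vector by LR recombination. It carries the cbr-unc-119(+) rescue gene. The "cbr" prefix conventionally denotes the Caenorhabditis briggsae orthologue, although the catalogue lists the species as C. elegans and the annotation tool matched the coding region to the C. elegans UNC-119 protein by similarity. UNC-119 is a myristoyl-binding cargo adapter needed for normal nervous system function. The annotated coding match covers only part of the roughly 2.3 kb between the att sites. The rest presumably contains flanking regulatory sequence, but the record does not describe or annotate a promoter or 3' UTR.

According to the depositor, the plasmid rescues C. elegans unc-119 mutants and is intended as a co-injection marker. Injected with other DNA into unc-119 mutant animals, it allows transgenic progeny to be identified by rescue of the mutant phenotype.
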