Addgene plasmid #200367: pCFJ108 - pENTR221 - [cbr-unc-119(+)]
Purpose: cbr-unc-119 rescue gene for use as co-injection marker.
Depositing lab: Christian Froekjaer-Jensen. Depositing organization: King Abdullah University of Science and Technology (KAUST). Publication: Characterizing a standardized BioPart for PVQ-specific expression in C. elegans. AlHarbi S, Frokjaer-Jensen C. MicroPubl Biol. 2023 Jun 22;2023:10.17912/micropub.biology.000870. doi: 10.17912/micropub.biology.000870. eCollection 2023. PubMed 37426742.
Backbone
  Vector backbone: pDONR221
  Backbone manufacturer: Invitrogen
  Vector type: Worm Expression
Growth in bacteria
  Bacterial resistance: Kanamycin, 50 μg/mL
  Growth temperature: 37°C
  Growth strain: DH5alpha
  Copy number: High Copy
Gene/Insert
  Gene/Insert name: [cbr-unc-119(+)]
  Species: C. elegans (nematode)
  Cloning method: Gateway Cloning
Terms and licenses: Academic/Nonprofit Terms; Industry Terms: Not Available to Industry
Depositor comments: cbr-unc-119 rescue marker. Can be used as co-injection marker. Rescues C. elegans unc-119 mutants.
How to cite: pCFJ108 - pENTR221 - [cbr-unc-119(+)] was a gift from Christian Froekjaer-Jensen (Addgene plasmid # 200367 ; http://n2t.net/addgene:200367 ; RRID:Addgene_200367)
